Addgene plasmid #145654: pGBW-m4046786
Purpose: Bacterial Expression plasmid for SARS-CoV-2 nsp7
Depositing lab: Ginkgo Bioworks & Benjie Chen. Depositing organization: Ginkgo Bioworks.
Backbone
  Vector backbone: ori-013 - marker | cmR
  Backbone size w/o insert (bp): 1462
  Vector type: Bacterial Expression
Growth in bacteria
  Bacterial resistance: Chloramphenicol, 25 μg/mL
  Growth temperature: 30°C
  Growth strain: DH5alpha
  Copy number: High Copy
Gene/Insert
  Gene/Insert name: SARS-CoV-2 nsp7
  Species: Escherichia coli str. K-12 substr. MG1655; Severe acute respiratory syndrome coronavirus 2
  Insert size (bp): 242
  Mutation: wt
  Entrez Gene: ORF1ab (a.k.a. GU280_gp01)
  Promoter: Promoter | pT7 ; Operator | lacO ; RBS | T7_rbs ; Start Codon | ATG
  Tag / fusion protein: Cleavable TEV;FLAG_2 (C terminal on backbone)
  Cloning method: Unknown
Resource information
  A portion of this plasmid was derived from a plasmid made by: GinkgoBioworks
Depositor comments: NCBI Reference Sequence: YP_009725303.1
How to cite: pGBW-m4046786 was a gift from Ginkgo Bioworks & Benjie Chen (Addgene plasmid # 145654 ; http://n2t.net/addgene:145654 ; RRID:Addgene_145654)
