[The description below was written by a language model from this plasmid's Addgene catalogue record and the feature table of its GenBank file.]
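Description:
pGBW-m4046786 is a compact (about 2 kb) synthetic bacterial expression plasmid for producing SARS-CoV-2 nsp7, a nonstructural protein released from the ORF1ab polyprotein. The minimal backbone carries little beyond a high-copy ColE1/pUC-type origin of replication and the cat gene encoding chloramphenicol acetyltransferase, so the plasmid is propagated in E. coli cloning strains under chloramphenicol selection. A minimal phage lambda t0 terminator lies downstream of the resistance gene, just ahead of the expression cassette on the circular map.

The wild-type nsp7 coding sequence (roughly 240 bp) is recorded with both the virus and E. coli K-12 as species, which may reflect codon adaptation, although the record does not say so. It sits behind a bacteriophage T7 promoter that is immediately followed by a lac operator and the efficient T7 gene 10 ribosome binding site, with an ATG start codon supplied by the vector. Transcription therefore requires a host that provides T7 RNA polymerase, and it is held in check by lac repressor until it is relieved with IPTG or lactose. No lacI gene is annotated on the plasmid, so the repressor would have to come from the host.

The insert itself is not annotated in the feature table, but it occupies the gap between the RBS and the C-terminal tags. These tags are a TEV protease recognition site fused in frame to a FLAG epitope, which allows immunodetection or affinity capture of nsp7 and later removal of the tag by TEV cleavage. The construct belongs to a set of tagged SARS-CoV-2 protein constructs made for expression and purification in E. coli.
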