LOCUS       Exported 1977 bp ds-DNA circular SYN 13-MAY-2021
DEFINITION  Bacterial Expression plasmid for SARS-CoV-2 nsp7.
ACCESSION   .
VERSION     .
KEYWORDS    pGBW-m4046786
SOURCE      synthetic DNA construct
  ORGANISM  synthetic DNA construct
REFERENCE   1 (bases 1 to 1977)
  TITLE     SARS-CoV-2 protein E. coli expression constructs, tagged, for
            protein expression and/or purification
REFERENCE   2 (bases 1 to 1977)
  AUTHORS   .
  TITLE     Direct Submission
  JOURNAL   Exported May 13, 2021 from SnapGene Server 1.1.58
            http://www.snapgene.com
FEATURES             Location/Qualifiers
     source          1..1977
                     /organism="synthetic DNA construct"
                     /mol_type="other DNA"
     primer_bind     20..39
                     /label=T7
                     /note="T7 promoter, forward primer"
     promoter        20..38
                     /label=T7 promoter
                     /note="promoter for bacteriophage T7 RNA polymerase"
     protein_bind    39..63
                     /label=lac operator
                     /bound_moiety="lac repressor encoded by lacI"
                     /note="The lac repressor binds to the lac operator to
                     inhibit transcription in E. coli. This inhibition can be
                     relieved by adding lactose or
                     isopropyl-beta-D-thiogalactopyranoside (IPTG)."
     RBS             78..100
                     /note="efficient ribosome binding site from bacteriophage
                     T7 gene 10 (Olins and Rangwala, 1989)"
     CDS             354..374
                     /codon_start=1
                     /product="tobacco etch virus (TEV) protease recognition and
                     cleavage site"
                     /label=TEV site
                     /translation="ENLYFQS"
     CDS             375..398
                     /codon_start=1
                     /product="FLAG(R) epitope tag, followed by an enterokinase
                     cleavage site"
                     /label=FLAG
                     /translation="DYKDDDDK"
     rep_origin      515..1103
                     /direction=RIGHT
                     /label=ori
                     /note="high-copy-number ColE1/pMB1/pBR322/pUC origin of
                     replication"
     primer_bind     1004..1023
                     /label=pBR322ori-F
                     /note="pBR322 origin, forward primer"
     CDS             1209..1868
                     /codon_start=1
                     /gene="cat"
                     /product="chloramphenicol acetyltransferase"
                     /label=CmR
                     /note="confers resistance to chloramphenicol"
                     /translation="MEKKITGYTTVDISQWHRKEHFEAFQSVAQCTYNQTVQLDITAFL
                     KTVKKNKHKFYPAFIHILARLMNAHPEFRMAMKDGELVIWDSVHPCYTVFHEQTETFSS
                     LWSEYHDDFRQFLHIYSQDVACYGENLAYFPKGFIENMFFVSANPWVSFTSFDLNVANM
                     DNFFAPVFTMGKYYTQGDKVLMPLAIQVHHAVCDGFHVGRMLNELQQYCDEWQGGA"
     primer_bind     complement(1275..1294)
                     /label=CAT-R
                     /note="Chloramphenicol resistance gene, reverse primer"
     terminator      1939..1973
                     /label=lambda t0 terminator
                     /note="minimal transcription terminator from phage lambda
                     (Scholtissek and Grosse, 1987)"
ORIGIN
        1 gatctcgatc ccgcgaaatt aatacgactc actatagggg aattgtgagc ggataacaat
       61 tcccctctag aaataatttt gtttaacttt aagaaggaga ctcttctatg aaaatgtcag
      121 atgtaaagtg cacatcagta gtcttactct cagttttgca acaactcaga gtagaatcat
      181 catctaaatt gtgggctcaa tgtgtccagt tacacaatga cattctctta gctaaagata
      241 ctactgaagc ctttgaaaaa atggtttcac tactttctgt tttgctttcc atgcagggtg
      301 ctgtagacat aaacaagctt tgtgaagaaa tgctggacaa cagggcaacc ttagagaacc
      361 tgtactttca aagcgactac aaggatgatg atgacaaata accggcttat cggtcagttt
      421 cacctgattt acgtaaaaac ccgcttcggc gggtttttgc ttttggaggg gcagaaagat
      481 gaatgactgt ccacgacgct atacccaaaa gaaattgaga tccttttttt ctgcgcgtaa
      541 tctgctgctt gcaaacaaaa aaaccaccgc taccagcggt ggtttgtttg ccggatcaag
      601 agctaccaac tctttttccg aaggtaactg gcttcagcag agcgcagata ccaaatactg
      661 ttcttctagt gtagccgtag ttaggccacc acttcaagaa ctctgtagca ccgcctacat
      721 acctcgctct gctaatcctg ttaccagtgg ctgctgccag tggcgataag tcgtgtctta
      781 ccgggttgga ctcaagacga tagttaccgg ataaggcgca gcggtcgggc tgaacggggg
      841 gttcgtgcac acagcccagc ttggagcgaa cgacctacac cgaactgaga tacctacagc
      901 gtgagctatg agaaagcgcc acgcttcccg aagggagaaa ggcggacagg tatccggtaa
      961 gcggcagggt cggaacagga gagcgcacga gggagcttcc agggggaaac gcctggtatc
     1021 tttatagtcc tgtcgggttt cgccacctct gacttgagcg tcgatttttg tgatgctcgt
     1081 caggggggcg gagcctatgg aaattgatcg ggcacgtaag aggttccaac tttcaccata
     1141 atgaaataag atcactaccg ggcgtatttt ttgagttatc gagattttca ggagctaagg
     1201 aagctaaaat ggagaaaaaa atcactggat ataccaccgt tgatatatcc caatggcatc
     1261 gtaaagaaca ttttgaggca tttcagtcag ttgctcaatg tacctataac cagaccgttc
     1321 agctggatat tacggccttt ttaaagaccg taaagaaaaa taagcacaag ttttatccgg
     1381 cctttattca cattcttgcc cgcctgatga atgctcatcc ggaatttcgt atggcaatga
     1441 aagacggtga gctggtgata tgggatagtg ttcacccttg ttacaccgtt ttccatgagc
     1501 aaactgaaac gttttcatcg ctctggagtg aataccacga cgatttccgg cagtttctac
     1561 acatatattc gcaagatgtg gcgtgttacg gtgaaaacct ggcctatttc cctaaagggt
     1621 ttattgagaa tatgtttttc gtttcagcca atccctgggt gagtttcacc agttttgatt
     1681 taaacgtggc caatatggac aacttcttcg cccccgtttt caccatgggc aaatattata
     1741 cgcaaggcga caaggtgctg atgccgctgg cgattcaggt tcatcatgcc gtttgtgatg
     1801 gcttccatgt cggcagaatg cttaatgaat tacaacagta ctgcgatgag tggcagggcg
     1861 gggcgtaatt tgatatcgag ctcgcttgga ctcctgttga tagatccagt aatgacctca
     1921 gaactccatc tggatttgtt cagaacgctc ggttgccgcc gggcgttttt tattggt
//
